>Addgene plasmid #35364 | pBbE0c-RFP | depositor full sequence | sequence record 43031 | pBbE0c-RFP sequence 2815 bps
CAGCTAGCTCAGTCCTAGGTACTGTGCTAGCTACTAGTGAAAGAGGAGAAATACTAGATGGCTTCCTCCG
AAGACGTTATCAAAGAGTTCATGCGTTTCAAAGTTCGTATGGAAGGTTCCGTTAACGGTCACGAGTTCGA
AATCGAAGGTGAAGGTGAAGGTCGTCCGTACGAAGGTACCCAGACCGCTAAACTGAAAGTTACCAAAGGT
GGTCCGCTGCCGTTCGCTTGGGACATCCTGTCCCCGCAGTTCCAGTACGGTTCCAAAGCTTACGTTAAAC
ACCCGGCTGACATCCCGGACTACCTGAAACTGTCCTTCCCGGAAGGTTTCAAATGGGAACGTGTTATGAA
CTTCGAAGACGGTGGTGTTGTTACCGTTACCCAGGACTCCTCCCTGCAAGACGGTGAGTTCATCTACAAA
GTTAAACTGCGTGGTACCAACTTCCCGTCCGACGGTCCGGTTATGCAGAAAAAAACCATGGGTTGGGAAG
CTTCCACCGAACGTATGTACCCGGAAGACGGTGCTCTGAAAGGTGAAATCAAAATGCGTCTGAAACTGAA
AGACGGTGGTCACTACGACGCTGAAGTTAAAACCACCTACATGGCTAAAAAACCGGTTCAGCTGCCGGGT
GCTTACAAAACCGACATCAAACTGGACATCACCTCCCACAACGAAGACTACACCATCGTTGAACAGTACG
AACGTGCTGAAGGTCGTCACTCCACCGGTGCTTAATAACGCTGATAGTGCTAGTGTAGATCGCTACTAGA
GCCAGGCATCAAATAAAACGAAAGGCTCAGTCGAAAGACTGGGCCTTTCGTTTTATCTGTTGTTTGTCGG
TGAACGCTCTCTACTAGAGTCACACTGGCTCACCTTCGGGTGGGCCTTTCTGCGTTTATATACTAGAAGC
GGCCGGGATCCTAACTCGAGTAAGGATCTCCAGGCATCAAATAAAACGAAAGGCTCAGTCGAAAGACTGG
GCCTTTCGTTTTATCTGTTGTTTGTCGGTGAACGCTCTCTACTAGAGTCACACTGGCTCACCTTCGGGTG
GGCCTTTCTGCGTTTATACCTAGGGCGTTCGGCTGCGGCGAGCGGTATCAGCTCACTCAAAGGCGGTAAT
ACGGTTATCCACAGAATCAGGGGATAACGCAGGAAAGAACATGTGAGCAAAAGGCCAGCAAAAGGCCAGG
AACCGTAAAAAGGCCGCGTTGCTGGCGTTTTTCCATAGGCTCCGCCCCCCTGACGAGCATCACAAAAATC
GACGCTCAAGTCAGAGGTGGCGAAACCCGACAGGACTATAAAGATACCAGGCGTTTCCCCCTGGAAGCTC
CCTCGTGCGCTCTCCTGTTCCGACCCTGCCGCTTACCGGATACCTGTCCGCCTTTCTCCCTTCGGGAAGC
GTGGCGCTTTCTCATAGCTCACGCTGTAGGTATCTCAGTTCGGTGTAGGTCGTTCGCTCCAAGCTGGGCT
GTGTGCACGAACCCCCCGTTCAGCCCGACCGCTGCGCCTTATCCGGTAACTATCGTCTTGAGTCCAACCC
GGTAAGACACGACTTATCGCCACTGGCAGCAGCCACTGGTAACAGGATTAGCAGAGCGAGGTATGTAGGC
GGTGCTACAGAGTTCTTGAAGTGGTGGCCTAACTACGGCTACACTAGAAGGACAGTATTTGGTATCTGCG
CTCTGCTGAAGCCAGTTACCTTCGGAAAAAGAGTTGGTAGCTCTTGATCCGGCAAACAAACCACCGCTGG
TAGCGGTGGTTTTTTTGTTTGCAAGCAGCAGATTACGCGCAGAAAAAAAGGATCTCAAGAAGATCCTTTG
ATCTTTTCTACGGGGTCTGACGCTCAGTGGAACGAAAACTCACGTTAAGGGATTTTGGTCATGACTAGTG
CTTGGATTCTCACCAATAAAAAACGCCCGGCGGCAACCGAGCGTTCTGAACAAATCCAGATGGAGTTCTG
AGGTCATTACTGGATCTATCAACAGGAGTCCAAGCGAGCTCGATATCAAATTACGCCCCGCCCTGCCACT
CATCGCAGTACTGTTGTAATTCATTAAGCATTCTGCCGACATGGAAGCCATCACAAACGGCATGATGAAC
CTGAATCGCCAGCGGCATCAGCACCTTGTCGCCTTGCGTATAATATTTGCCCATGGTGAAAACGGGGGCG
AAGAAGTTGTCCATATTGGCCACGTTTAAATCAAAACTGGTGAAACTCACCCAGGGATTGGCTGAGACGA
AAAACATATTCTCAATAAACCCTTTAGGGAAATAGGCCAGGTTTTCACCGTAACACGCCACATCTTGCGA
ATATATGTGTAGAAACTGCCGGAAATCGTCGTGGTATTCACTCCAGAGCGATGAAAACGTTTCAGTTTGC
TCATGGAAAACGGTGTAACAAGGGTGAACACTATCCCATATCACCAGCTCACCGTCTTTCATTGCCATAC
GAAATTCCGGATGAGCATTCATCAGGCGGGCAAGAATGTGAATAAAGGCCGGATAAAACTTGTGCTTATT
TTTCTTTACGGTCTTTAAAAAGGCCGTAATATCCAGCTGAACGGTCTGGTTATAGGTACATTGAGCAACT
GACTGAAATGCCTCAAAATGTTCTTTACGATGCCATTGGGATATATCAACGGTGGTATATCCAGTGATTT
TTTTCTCCATTTTAGCTTCCTTAGCTCCTGAAAATCTCGATAACTCAAAAAATACGCCCGGTAGTGATCT
TATTTCATTATGGTGAAAGTTGGAACCTCTTACGTGCCGATCAACGTCTCATTTTCGCCAGATATCGAAT
TCATGAGATCTTTGA
Features (pLannotate 1.2.2; 10 found; start..end, strand, type, name):
     58..732     +  CDS            mRFP1: mRFP1 is a basic (constitutively fluorescent) red fluorescent protein published in 2002, derived from Discosoma sp.. It is reported to be a somewhat slowly-maturing monomer with low acid sensitivity.
    780..851     +  terminator     rrnB T1 terminator: transcription terminator T1 from the E. coli rrnB gene
    867..894     +  terminator     T7Te terminator: phage T7 early transcription terminator
    948..1019    +  terminator     rrnB T1 terminator: transcription terminator T1 from the E. coli rrnB gene
   1035..1062    +  terminator     T7Te terminator: phage T7 early transcription terminator
   1220..1808    -  rep_origin     ori: high-copy-number ColE1/pMB1/pBR322/pUC origin of replication
   1896..1990    -  terminator     lambda t0 terminator: transcription terminator from phage lambda
   2014..2670    -  CDS            cat: CAT_ECOLX - Experimental evidence at protein level: Swiss-Prot protein existence level 1. This enzyme is an effector of chloramphenicol resistance in bacteria. From Escherichia coli. This protein is used as a marker in many commonly used cloning vectors, such as pACYC184.
   2671..2773    -  promoter       cat promoter: promoter of the E. coli cat gene encoding chloramphenicol acetyltransferase
   2812..21      +  promoter       J23119(SpeI) promoter (fragment) (across the origin): bacterial promoter (Registry of Standard Biological Parts BBa J23119) modified to end with an SpeI site
