[The description below was written by a language model from this plasmid's Addgene catalogue record and pLannotate feature annotations shown in this document.]
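Description:
pBbE0c-RFP is a small (about 2.8 kb) bacterial expression plasmid from the BglBrick (pBb) synthetic-biology vector series, a modular platform in which origin, promoter and resistance marker are interchangeable parts. It replicates in E. coli from a high-copy ColE1-type origin, which the depositor comments confirm, and is selected with chloramphenicol. Resistance comes from a cat (chloramphenicol acetyltransferase) gene driven by its native cat promoter and followed by the phage lambda t0 terminator. This marker cassette and the origin lie on the opposite strand to the reporter.

The payload is a 678 bp synthetic RFP insert, annotated as mRFP1, a monomeric, constitutively fluorescent red protein derived from Discosoma. Downstream of the coding sequence are two tandem copies of a double terminator, each consisting of rrnB T1 followed by T7Te. These stop transcription and insulate the reporter from the rest of the backbone. The catalogue fields do not name a promoter for RFP. The only promoter-like annotation upstream is a short fragment matching the J23119(SpeI) constitutive promoter, spanning the sequence origin just ahead of the reporter. Because this is only a partial match, it should not be taken as evidence of a functional promoter, and no regulator gene is annotated either.

The record supports use as a member of the BglBrick vector set. RFP serves as a readily scored placeholder or reporter that can be exchanged by restriction cloning for genes of interest. The plasmid can also be compared with sibling vectors carrying other parts when characterising gene expression.
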