Addgene plasmid #35364: pBbE0c-RFP
Depositing lab: Jay Keasling. Depositing organization: University of California, Berkeley. Publication: BglBrick vectors and datasheets: A synthetic biology platform for gene expression. Lee TS, Krupa RA, Zhang F, Hajimorad M, Holtz WJ, Prasad N, Lee SK, Keasling JD. J Biol Eng. 2011 Sep 20;5:12. 10.1186/1754-1611-5-12 PubMed 21933410.
Backbone
  Vector backbone: pBb
  Backbone size w/o insert (bp): 2137
  Vector type: Bacterial Expression, Synthetic Biology
Growth in bacteria
  Bacterial resistance: Chloramphenicol, 25 μg/mL
  Growth temperature: 37°C
  Growth strain: DH5alpha
  Copy number: High Copy
Gene/Insert
  Gene/Insert name: RFP (alt name: JBEI Part ID: JPUB_000267)
  Species: Synthetic
  Insert size (bp): 678
  Cloning method: Restriction Enzyme
  Sequencing primers: 5′ jkRFP-R (gctttggaaccgtactggaa); 3′ jkRFP-F (tggtcactacgacgctgaag)
Terms and licenses: Academic/Nonprofit Terms; Industry Terms: Not Available to Industry
Depositor comments: JBEI Part ID: JPUB_000267; Origin: colE1
How to cite: pBbE0c-RFP was a gift from Jay Keasling (Addgene plasmid # 35364 ; http://n2t.net/addgene:35364 ; RRID:Addgene_35364)
