>Addgene plasmid #35364 | pBbE0c-RFP | addgene partial sequence | sequence record 45425 | jkRFP-R 5'-gctttggaaccgtactggaa-3'
GTTTAGCGGTCTGGGTACCTTCGTACGGACGACCTTCACCTTCACCTTCGATTTCGAACTCGTGACCGTT
AACGGAACCTTCCATACGAACTTTGAAACGCATGAACTCTTTGATAACGTCTTCGGAGGAAGCCATCTAG
TATTTCTCCTCTTTCACTAGTAGCTAGCACAGTACCTAGGACTGAGCTAGCTGTCAAAGATCTCATGAAT
TCGATATCTGGCGAAAATGAGACGTTGATCGGCACGTAAGAGGTTCCAACTTTCACCATAATGAAATAAG
ATCACTACCGGGCGTATTTTTTGAGTTATCGAGATTTTCAGGAGCTAAGGAAGCTAAAATGGAGAAAAAA
ATCACTGGATATACCACCGTTGATATATCCCAATGGCATCGTAAAGAACATTTTGAGGCATTTCAGTCAG
TTGCTCAATGTACCTATAACCAGACCGTTCAGCTGGATATTACGGCCTTTTTAAAGACCGTAAAGAAAAA
TAAGCACAAGTTTTATCCGGCCTTTATTCACATTCTTGCCCGCCTGATGAATGCTCATCCGGAATTTCGT
ATGGCAATGAAAGACGGTGAGCTGGTGATATGGGATAGTGTTCACCCTTGTTACACCGTTTTCCATGAGC
AAACTGAAACGTTTTCATCGCTCTGGAGTGAATACCACGACGATTTCCGGCAGTTTCTACACATATATTC
GCAAGATGTGGCGTGTTACGGTGAAAACCTGGCCTATTTCCCTAAAGGGTTTATTGAGAATATGTTTTTC
GTCTCAGCCAATCCCTGGGTGAGTTTCACCAGTTTTGATTTAAACGTGGCCAATATGGACAACTTCTTCG
CCCCCGTTTTCACCATGGGCAAATATTATACGCAAGGCGACAAGGTGCTG
