>Addgene plasmid #35364 | pBbE0c-RFP | addgene partial sequence | sequence record 45427 | jkRFP-F 5'-tggtcactacgacgctgaag-3'
GCTGCCGGGTGCTTACAAAACCGACATCAAACTGGACATCACCTCCCACAACGAAGACTACACCATCGTT
GAACAGTACGAACGTGCTGAAGGTCGTCACTCCACCGGTGCTTAATAACGCTGATAGTGCTAGTGTAGAT
CGCTACTAGAGCCAGGCATCAAATAAAACGAAAGGCTCAGTCGAAAGACTGGGCCTTTCGTTTTATCTGT
TGTTTGTCGGTGAACGCTCTCTACTAGAGTCACACTGGCTCACCTTCGGGTGGGCCTTTCTGCGTTTATA
TACTAGAAGCGGCCGGGATCCTAACTCGAGTAAGGATCTCCAGGCATCAAATAAAACGAAAGGCTCAGTC
GAAAGACTGGGCCTTTCGTTTTATCTGTTGTTTGTCGGTGAACGCTCTCTACTAGAGTCACACTGGCTCA
CCTTCGGGTGGGCCTTTCTGCGTTTATACCTAGGGCGTTCGGCTGCGGCGAGCGGTATCAGCTCACTCAA
AGGCGGTAATACGGTTATCCACAGAATCAGGGGATAACGCAGGAAAGAACATGTGAGCAAAAGGCCAGCA
AAAGGCCAGGAACCGTAAAAAGGCCGCGTTGCTGGCGTTTTTCCATAGGCTCCGCCCCCCTGACGAGCAT
CACAAAAATCGACGCTCAAGTCAGAGGTGGCGAAACCCGACAGGACTATAAAGATACCAGGCGTTTCCCC
CTGGAAGCTCCCTCGTGCGCTCTCCTGTTCCGACCCTGCCGCTTACCGGATACCTGTCCGCCTTTCTCCC
TTCGGGAAGCGTGGCGCTTTCTCATAGCTCACGCTGTAGGTATCTCAGTTCGGTGTAGGTCGTTCGCTCC
AAGCTGGGCTGTGTGCACGAACCCCCCGTTCAGCCCGACCGCTGC
